>Addgene plasmid #146671 | pRSFDuetP-HsPatL1_517-767del664-673_J | depositor full sequence | sequence record 289117 | Full Sequence
GGGGAATTGTGAGCGGATAACAATTCCCCTGTAGAAATAATTTTGTTTAACTTTAATAAGGAGATATACC
ATGGGCAGCAGCCATCACCATCATCACCACAGCGCGGGTCTGGAAGTTCTGTTCCAGGGGCCCCAGGATC
CGGACAAGAGGAGAAAAACCCTTGTTATAATTGAGAAAACCTACAGCTTACTCCTTGATGTGGAGGACTA
TGAAAGACGTTATCTCCTAAGTCTGGAAGAAGAGCGACCTGCCCTAATGGATGACAGAAAGCACAAAATT
TGTAGCATGTATGACAACTTAAGGGGGAAATTGCCTGGACAAGAGAGGCCTAGTGATGACCACTTTGTAC
AGATCATGTGTATCCGAAAAGGGAAGAGAATGGTTGCCCGTATTCTTCCTTTCCTCTCCACAGAGCAAGC
AGCTGACATTCTCATGACAACAGCCAGGAACCTCCCTTTCCTTATCAAGAAGGATGCACAAGATGAGGTG
CTGCCATGCTTACTGAGTCCCTTCTCTCTCCTTCTCTATCATCTTCCATCAGTGAGTATCACCAGCCTTT
TGCGACAGCTAATGAACCTACCTGGGTCTCCTCACCTCACTGCTGTGCTCCAGAACAAGTTTGGCCTGTC
ACTGCTCCTCATCCTCCTGAGCCGTGGTGAAGACCTACAGAGTTCAGACCCTGCTACAGAATCAACACAA
AATAATCAGTGGACGGAGGTGATGTTCATGGCAACACGAGAACTTCTGCGGATTCCCCAAGCAGCCCTGG
CCAAGCCAATCTCTATACCTACAAACCTAGTGTCCCTCTTTTCTCGCTATGTTGACCGGCAGAAACTGAA
CTTGCTGGAGACAAAACTGCAGCTAGTTCAGTAAGCGGCCGCATAATGCTTAAGTCGAACAGAAAGTAAT
CGTATTGTACACGGCCGCATAATCGAAATTAATACGACTCACTATAGGGGAATTGTGAGCGGATAACAAT
TCCCCATCTTAGTATATTAGTTAAGTATAAGAAGGAGATATACATATGGCAGATCTCAATTGGATATCGG
CCGGCCACGCGATCGCTGACGTCGGTACCCTCGAGTCTGGTAAAGAAACCGCTGCTGCGAAATTTGAACG
CCAGCACATGGACTCGTCTACTAGCGCAGCTTAATTAACCTAGGCTGCTGCCACCGCTGAGCAATAACTA
GCATAACCCCTTGGGGCCTCTAAACGGGTCTTGAGGGGTTTTTTGCTGAAACCTCAGGCATTTGAGAAGC
ACACGGTCACACTGCTTCCGGTAGTCAATAAACCGGTAAACCAGCAATAGACATAAGCGGCTATTTAACG
ACCCTGCCCTGAACCGACGACAAGCTGACGACCGGGTCTCCGCAAGTGGCACTTTTCGGGGAAATGTGCG
CGGAACCCCTATTTGTTTATTTTTCTAAATACATTCAAATATGTATCCGCTCATGAATTAATTCTTAGAA
AAACTCATCGAGCATCAAATGAAACTGCAATTTATTCATATCAGGATTATCAATACCATATTTTTGAAAA
AGCCGTTTCTGTAATGAAGGAGAAAACTCACCGAGGCAGTTCCATAGGATGGCAAGATCCTGGTATCGGT
CTGCGATTCCGACTCGTCCAACATCAATACAACCTATTAATTTCCCCTCGTCAAAAATAAGGTTATCAAG
TGAGAAATCACCATGAGTGACGACTGAATCCGGTGAGAATGGCAAAAGTTTATGCATTTCTTTCCAGACT
TGTTCAACAGGCCAGCCATTACGCTCGTCATCAAAATCACTCGCATCAACCAAACCGTTATTCATTCGTG
ATTGCGCCTGAGCGAGACGAAATACGCGGTCGCTGTTAAAAGGACAATTACAAACAGGAATCGAATGCAA
CCGGCGCAGGAACACTGCCAGCGCATCAACAATATTTTCACCTGAATCAGGATATTCTTCTAATACCTGG
AATGCTGTTTTCCCGGGGATCGCAGTGGTGAGTAACCATGCATCATCAGGAGTACGGATAAAATGCTTGA
TGGTCGGAAGAGGCATAAATTCCGTCAGCCAGTTTAGTCTGACCATCTCATCTGTAACATCATTGGCAAC
GCTACCTTTGCCATGTTTCAGAAACAACTCTGGCGCATCGGGCTTCCCATACAATCGATAGATTGTCGCA
CCTGATTGCCCGACATTATCGCGAGCCCATTTATACCCATATAAATCAGCATCCATGTTGGAATTTAATC
GCGGCCTAGAGCAAGACGTTTCCCGTTGAATATGGCTCATACTCTTCCTTTTTCAATATTATTGAAGCAT
TTATCAGGGTTATTGTCTCATGAGCGGATACATATTTGAATGTATTTAGAAAAATAAACAAATAGGCATG
CAGCGCTCTTCCGCTTCCTCGCTCACTGACTCGCTACGCTCGGTCGTTCGACTGCGGCGAGCGGTGTCAG
CTCACTCAAAAGCGGTAATACGGTTATCCACAGAATCAGGGGATAAAGCCGGAAAGAACATGTGAGCAAA
AAGCAAAGCACCGGAAGAAGCCAACGCCGCAGGCGTTTTTCCATAGGCTCCGCCCCCCTGACGAGCATCA
CAAAAATCGACGCTCAAGCCAGAGGTGGCGAAACCCGACAGGACTATAAAGATACCAGGCGTTTCCCCCT
GGAAGCTCCCTCGTGCGCTCTCCTGTTCCGACCCTGCCGCTTACCGGATACCTGTCCGCCTTTCTCCCTT
CGGGAAGCGTGGCGCTTTCTCATAGCTCACGCTGTTGGTATCTCAGTTCGGTGTAGGTCGTTCGCTCCAA
GCTGGGCTGTGTGCACGAACCCCCCGTTCAGCCCGACCGCTGCGCCTTATCCGGTAACTATCGTCTTGAG
TCCAACCCGGTAAGACACGACTTATCGCCACTGGCAGCAGCCATTGGTAACTGATTTAGAGGACTTTGTC
TTGAAGTTATGCACCTGTTAAGGCTAAACTGAAAGAACAGATTTTGGTGAGTGCGGTCCTCCAACCCACT
TACCTTGGTTCAAAGAGTTGGTAGCTCAGCGAACCTTGAGAAAACCACCGTTGGTAGCGGTGGTTTTTCT
TTATTTATGAGATGATGAATCAATCGGTCTATCAAGTCAACGAACAGCTATTCCGTTACTCTAGATTTCA
GTGCAATTTATCTCTTCAAATGTAGCACCTGAAGTCAGCCCCATACGATATAAGTTGTAATTCTCATGTT
AGTCATGCCCCGCGCCCACCGGAAGGAGCTGACTGGGTTGAAGGCTCTCAAGGGCATCGGTCGAGATCCC
GGTGCCTAATGAGTGAGCTAACTTACATTAATTGCGTTGCGCTCACTGCCCGCTTTCCAGTCGGGAAACC
TGTCGTGCCAGCTGCATTAATGAATCGGCCAACGCGCGGGGAGAGGCGGTTTGCGTATTGGGCGCCAGGG
TGGTTTTTCTTTTCACCAGTGAGACGGGCAACAGCTGATTGCCCTTCACCGCCTGGCCCTGAGAGAGTTG
CAGCAAGCGGTCCACGCTGGTTTGCCCCAGCAGGCGAAAATCCTGTTTGATGGTGGTTAACGGCGGGATA
TAACATGAGCTGTCTTCGGTATCGTCGTATCCCACTACCGAGATGTCCGCACCAACGCGCAGCCCGGACT
CGGTAATGGCGCGCATTGCGCCCAGCGCCATCTGATCGTTGGCAACCAGCATCGCAGTGGGAACGATGCC
CTCATTCAGCATTTGCATGGTTTGTTGAAAACCGGACATGGCACTCCAGTCGCCTTCCCGTTCCGCTATC
GGCTGAATTTGATTGCGAGTGAGATATTTATGCCAGCCAGCCAGACGCAGACGCGCCGAGACAGAACTTA
ATGGGCCCGCTAACAGCGCGATTTGCTGGTGACCCAATGCGACCAGATGCTCCACGCCCAGTCGCGTACC
GTCTTCATGGGAGAAAATAATACTGTTGATGGGTGTCTGGTCAGAGACATCAAGAAATAACGCCGGAACA
TTAGTGCAGGCAGCTTCCACAGCAATGGCATCCTGGTCATCCAGCGGATAGTTAATGATCAGCCCACTGA
CGCGTTGCGCGAGAAGATTGTGCACCGCCGCTTTACAGGCTTCGACGCCGCTTCGTTCTACCATCGACAC
CACCACGCTGGCACCCAGTTGATCGGCGCGAGATTTAATCGCCGCGACAATTTGCGACGGCGCGTGCAGG
GCCAGACTGGAGGTGGCAACGCCAATCAGCAACGACTGTTTGCCCGCCAGTTGTTGTGCCACGCGGTTGG
GAATGTAATTCAGCTCCGCCATCGCCGCTTCCACTTTTTCCCGCGTTTTCGCAGAAACGTGGCTGGCCTG
GTTCACCACGCGGGAAACGGTCTGATAAGAGACACCGGCATACTCTGCGACATCGTATAACGTTACTGGT
TTCACATTCACCACCCTGAATTGACTCTCTTCCGGGCGCTATCATGCCATACCGCGAAAGGTTTTGCGCC
ATTCGATGGTGTCCGGGATCTCGACGCTCTCCCTTATGCGACTCCTGCATTAGGAAATTAATACGACTCA
CTATA
Features (pLannotate 1.2.2; 18 found; start..end, strand, type, name):
      3..27      +  protein_bind   lac operator: The lac repressor binds to the lac operator to inhibit transcription in E. coli. This inhibition can be relieved by adding lactose or isopropyl-β-D-thiogalactopyranoside (IPTG). lac repressor encoded by lacI
     42..64      +  RBS            RBS: efficient ribosome binding site from bacteriophage T7 gene 10 (Olins and Rangwala, 1989)
    143..871     +  CDS            PATL1 (fragment): PATL1_HUMAN - Experimental evidence at protein level: Swiss-Prot protein existence level 1. (Microbial infection) In case of infection, required for translation and replication of hepatitis C virus (HCV). From Homo sapiens (Human).
    940..958     +  promoter       T7 promoter: promoter for bacteriophage T7 RNA polymerase
    959..983     +  protein_bind   lac operator: The lac repressor binds to the lac operator to inhibit transcription in E. coli. This inhibition can be relieved by adding lactose or isopropyl-β-D-thiogalactopyranoside (IPTG). lac repressor encoded by lacI
   1092..1133    +  CDS            S-Tag (fragment): affinity and epitope tag derived from pancreatic ribonuclease A
   1163..1180    +  CDS            SET1 (fragment): solubility-enhancement tag derived from T7 phage gene 10B
   1188..1235    +  terminator     T7 terminator: transcription terminator for bacteriophage T7 RNA polymerase
   1399..1456    +  promoter       AmpR promoter (fragment): bla
   1465..2280    -  CDS            KanR: aminoglycoside phosphotransferase; aph(3')-Ia; confers resistance to kanamycin in bacteria or G418 (Geneticin®) in eukaryotes
   2281..2372    -  promoter       AmpR promoter: bla
   2388..3137    -  rep_origin     RSF ori: Plasmids containing the RSF 1030 origin of replication can be propagated in E. coli cells that contain additional plasmids with compatible origins.
   3220..3284    -  CDS            TcR (fragment): tetracycline efflux protein; tet; confers resistance to tetracycline
   3299..3320    -  protein_bind   CAP binding site: CAP binding activates transcription in the presence of cAMP. E. coli catabolite activator protein
   3333..4415    -  CDS            lacI: lac repressor; lacI; The lac repressor binds to the lac operator to inhibit transcription in E. coli. This inhibition can be relieved by adding lactose or isopropyl-β-D-thiogalactopyranoside (IPTG).
   4416..4493    -  promoter       lacI promoter: lacI
   4501..4536    -  CDS            TcR (fragment): tetracycline efflux protein; tet; confers resistance to tetracycline
   4539..2       +  promoter       T7 promoter (across the origin): promoter for bacteriophage T7 RNA polymerase
