[The description below was written by a language model from this plasmid's Addgene catalogue record and pLannotate feature annotations shown in this document.]
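Description:
pRSFDuetP-HsPatL1_517-767del664-673_J is a 4,555-nt bacterial expression plasmid for producing a C-terminal fragment of human PATL1 (also called Pat1b) in E. coli. The catalogue lists the backbone as unknown, but the name and the annotated features fit an RSFDuet-type two-cassette T7 vector. It carries the RSF1030 origin, which is compatible with other common origins and so allows co-propagation with additional plasmids. Selection is by a kanamycin resistance gene (aminoglycoside phosphotransferase), and a lacI gene with its own promoter supplies lac repressor. The record describes the plasmid as low copy. The short TcR, SET1 and partial AmpR promoter annotations are small fragment matches, probably backbone remnants or incidental hits rather than functional elements.

The insert sits in the first expression cassette, downstream of a T7 promoter (which spans the sequence origin), a lac operator and the T7 gene 10 ribosome binding site. Transcription therefore depends on T7 RNA polymerase and is inducible with IPTG. According to the construct name, the PATL1 coding fragment covers residues 517–767 with an internal deletion of residues 664–673, and the ORF derives from the human reference mRNA. About 80 nt lie between the ribosome binding site and the annotated PATL1 match. This gap could hold an N-terminal tag or linker, but none is annotated or stated in the record. The second T7 promoter/lac operator cassette appears empty, retaining only a partial S-tag sequence ahead of the T7 terminator. It is therefore in principle available for co-expression.

The associated publication concerns the C-terminal alpha-alpha superhelix of Pat proteins and its role in mRNA decapping in metazoa. This suggests the plasmid was made to produce recombinant protein for structural or biochemical study of that domain. The depositor sequence may be theoretical rather than fully verified.
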