Addgene plasmid #146671: pRSFDuetP-HsPatL1_517-767del664-673_J
Purpose: Bacterial Expression of HsPatL1_517-767-del664-673
Depositing lab: Elisa Izaurralde. Depositing organization: Max Planck Institute for Developmental Biology. Publication: The C-terminal alpha-alpha superhelix of Pat is required for mRNA decapping in metazoa. Braun JE, Tritschler F, Haas G, Igreja C, Truffault V, Weichenrieder O, Izaurralde E. EMBO J. 2010 Jul 21. 29(14):2368-80. 10.1038/emboj.2010.124 PubMed 20543818.
Backbone
  Vector backbone: Unknown
  Vector type: Bacterial Expression
Growth in bacteria
  Bacterial resistance: Kanamycin, 50 μg/mL
  Growth temperature: 37°C
  Growth strain: DH5alpha
  Copy number: Low Copy
Gene/Insert
  Gene/Insert name: HsPatL1_517-767-del664-673
  Species: H. sapiens (human)
  Entrez Gene: PATL1 (a.k.a. Pat1b, hPat1b)
  Cloning method: Unknown
Terms and licenses: Academic/Nonprofit Terms; Industry Terms: Not Available to Industry
Depositor comments: ORF extracted from NCBI: NM_152716.2 Plasmids from this collection were made available to the research community and donated after the lab closed. Please note that the sequence provided by the depositing laboratory may be theoretical/predicted or based on Sanger sequencing results. There may be discrepancies between sequencing results obtained by Addgene and the depositor sequence. If an Addgene verified sequence is not available, please contact before placing your order to request that our lab fully sequence the plasmid.
How to cite: pRSFDuetP-HsPatL1_517-767del664-673_J was a gift from Elisa Izaurralde (Addgene plasmid # 146671 ; http://n2t.net/addgene:146671 ; RRID:Addgene_146671)
